>Addgene plasmid #100426 | pCMV_mEm_4GS_LF82_256 | addgene full sequence | sequence record 210122 | Addgene NGS Result
TGCGGCATCAGAGCAGATTGTACTGAGAGTGCACCATATGCGGTGTGAAATACCGCACAGATGCGTAAGG
AGAAAATACCGCATCAGGCGCCATTCGCCATTCAGGCTGCGCAACTGTTGGGAAGGGCGATCGGTGCGGG
CCTCTTCGCTATTACGCCAGCTGGCGAAAGGGGGATGTGCTGCAAGGCGATTAAGTTGGGTAACGCCAGG
GTTTTCCCAGTCACGACGTTGTAAAACGACGGCCAGTGAGTTCGAGCTTGCATGCCTGCAGGTCGTTACA
TAACTTACGGTAAATGGCCCGCCTGGCTGACCGCCCAACGACCCCCGCCCATTGACGTCAATAATGACGT
ATGTTCCCATAGTAACGCCAATAGGGACTTTCCATTGACGTCAATGGGTGGAGTATTTACGGTAAACTGC
CCACTTGGCAGTACATCAAGTGTATCATATGCCAAGTACGCCCCCTATTGACGTCAATGACGGTAAATGG
CCCGCCTGGCATTATGCCCAGTACATGACCTTATGGGACTTTCCTACTTGGCAGTACATCTACGTATTAG
TCATCGCTATTACCATGGTGATGCGGTTTTGGCAGTACATCAATGGGCGTGGATAGCGGTTTGACTCACG
GGGATTTCCAAGTCTCCACCCCATTGACGTCAATGGGAGTTTGTTTTGGCACCAAAATCAACGGGACTTT
CCAAAATGTCGTAACAACTCCGCCCCATTGACGCAAATGGGCGGTAGGCGTGTACGGTGGGAGGTCTATA
TAAGCAGAGCTCGTTTAGTGAACCGTCAGATCGCCTGGAGACGCCATCCACGCTGTTTTGACCTCCATAG
AAGACACCGGGACCGATCCAGCCTCCGGACTCTAGAGGATCCGGTACTAGAGGAACTGAAAAACCAGAAA
GTTAACTGGTAAGTTTAGTCTTTTTGTCTTTTATTTCAGGTCCCGGATCCGGTGGTGGTGCAAATCAAAG
AACTGCTCCTCAGTGGATGTTGCCTTTACTTCTAGGCCTGTACGGAAGTGTTACTTCTGCTCTAAAAGCT
GCGGAATTGTACCCGCGGGCCCACCATGGTGAGCAAGGGCGAGGAGCTGTTCACCGGGGTGGTGCCCATC
CTGGTCGAGCTGGACGGCGACGTAAACGGCCACAAGTTCAGCGTGTCCGGCGAGGGCGAGGGCGATGCCA
CCTACGGCAAGCTGACCCTGAAGTTCATCTGCACCACCGGCAAGCTGCCCGTGCCCTGGCCCACCCTCGT
GACCACCTTGACCTACGGCGTGCAGTGCTTCGCCCGCTACCCCGACCACATGAAGCAGCACGACTTCTTC
AAGTCCGCCATGCCCGAAGGCTACGTCCAGGAGCGCACCATCTTCTTCAAGGACGACGGCAACTACAAGA
CCCGCGCCGAGGTGAAGTTCGAGGGCGACACCCTGGTGAACCGCATCGAGCTGAAGGGCATCGACTTCAA
GGAGGACGGCAACATCCTGGGGCACAAGCTGGAGTACAACTACAACAGCCACAAGGTCTATATCACCGCC
GACAAGCAGAAGAACGGCATCAAGGTGAACTTCAAGACCCGCCACAACATCGAGGACGGCAGCGTGCAGC
TCGCCGACCACTACCAGCAGAACACCCCCATCGGCGACGGCCCCGTGCTGCTGCCCGACAACCACTACCT
GAGCACCCAGTCCAAGCTGAGCAAAGACCCCAACGAGAAGCGCGATCACATGGTCCTGCTGGAGTTCGTG
ACCGCCGCCGGGATCACTCTCGGCATGGACGAGCTGTACAAGCGAATTGGTGGAGGGGGCGGTTCCGGTG
GCGGAGGTTCCCGAATTCGTCGACGGAGATCTGATATGGGATGTATAAATATCCAGGACAACAGGTATAA
AAAAATGGGATTAATGGCATCATTCGAACGTGGAATGGAACGTTTTCTTGTTCCAGTTGCTATCAAGTTA
AACTCACAAAAACATGTTGCAGCGGTGAGAGATGGATTCGTTTTTACGTTTCCAATTATCATGGCAAGCT
CATTAATTATATTAATTAACTTTGCCATATTATCGCCCGACGGTTTTATTGCCGGATTACTGCATCTGAA
CAGCATTTTCCCCAACCTTGAAAAAGCACAAGCTATTTTTACTCCGGTAATGAATGGTTCTGTAAATATC
ATGTCAATTATGATTGCTTTCCTGGTCGCCAGGAATGTGGCGATTAGCTATGAGCAAGATGATCTTTTAT
GCGGATTAACGGCAATAGGAGCATTTTTTATTGTTTATACGCCATATCAGATGATAGATGGGCAAGCATT
CCTGACGACCAAATATCTCGGCGCGCAGGGGTTGTTTGTTGCTGTTATTGTTGCACTGATCACCAGTGAA
ATATTTTGTCGCTTAGCTCGAAACCCAAAAATCACCATCACGATGCCGGCAGCTGTACCTCCTGCGGTAG
CGCGTTCATTTAAAGTTTTATTGCCCATATTTTTTGTCATGGTGTTCTTTTCCGCACTTAATTATTGCCT
GACATTGATATCCCCGGCAGGATTAAACGATCTCATTTACACATTAATCCAGACGCCGCTCAAACATATG
GGAACGAATATCTTTGCGGTAATTATCCTGGGAGCTGTGGGTAATTTCCTCTGGGTGCTGGGTATCCACG
GACCTAATACCACGTCGGCAATTCGAGAAACTGTTTTTTCTGAGGCTAATCTGGAGAATCTCTCCTGGGC
CGCTCAACACGGCACTACTTGGGGCGCGCCATATCCGATTACCTGGACTTCTATTAATGATGCATTCGCC
AACTGCGGCGGTTCAGGTATGACGTTGGGATTATTGTTGGCTATTTTCATCGCTTCTAAGCGTGCGGAAT
ACCGTGATCTGGCAAAAATGTCATTTATCCCCGGTATTTTCAATATCAATGAACCGATAATGTTCGGCCT
TCCTATTGTACTTAACCCCATCATGATGGTGCCGTTTATTATGGTTCCCATTGTTAACTGTGCCATTGGT
TACTTCTTTGTTTCGATGGAAATTATTCCACCGGTTGCTTATGCCGTGCCCTGGACTACGCCCGGACCTT
TAATTGCTTTCCTCGGAACCGGGGGAAACTGGCTGGCATTACTGGTTGGTTTTTTATGTTTAGGTGTGGC
GACAATGATCTATTTACCTTTTGTTATCGCCGCCAACAAAGTCAATAACATGACAACTAACGGATGAATC
GGTACCCTCGAGAAGCTTGCGGCCGCGGGGATCCAGACATGATAAGATACATTGATGAGTTTGGACAAAC
CACAACTAGAATGCAGTGAAAAAAATGCTTTATTTGTGAAATTTGTGATGCTATTGCTTTATTTGTAACC
ATTATAAGCTGCAATAAACAAGTTAACAACAACAATTGCATTCATTTTATGTTTCAGGTTCAGGGGGAGG
TGTGGGAGGTTTTTTCGGATCCTCTAGAGTCGATCTGCAGGCATGCTAGCTTGGCGTAATCATGGTCATA
GCTGTTTCCTGTGTGAAATTGTTATCCGCTCACAATTCCACACAACATACGAGCCGGAAGCATAAAGTGT
AAAGCCTGGGGTGCCTAATGAGTGAGCTAACTCACATTAATTGCGTTGCGCTCACTGCCCGCTTTCCAGT
CGGGAAACCTGTCGTGCCAGCTGCATTAATGAATCGGCCAACGCGCGGGGAGAGGCGGTTTGCGTATTGG
GCGCTCTTCCGCTTCCTCGCTCACTGACTCGCTGCGCTCGGTCGTTCGGCTGCGGCGAGCGGTATCAGCT
CACTCAAAGGCGGTAATACGGTTATCCACAGAATCAGGGGATAACGCAGGAAAGAACATGTGAGCAAAAG
GCCAGCAAAAGGCCAGGAACCGTAAAAAGGCCGCGTTGCTGGCGTTTTTCCATAGGCTCCGCCCCCCTGA
CGAGCATCACAAAAATCGACGCTCAAGTCAGAGGTGGCGAAACCCGACAGGACTATAAAGATACCAGGCG
TTTCCCCCTGGAAGCTCCCTCGTGCGCTCTCCTGTTCCGACCCTGCCGCTTACCGGATACCTGTCCGCCT
TTCTCCCTTCGGGAAGCGTGGCGCTTTCTCATAGCTCACGCTGTAGGTATCTCAGTTCGGTGTAGGTCGT
TCGCTCCAAGCTGGGCTGTGTGCACGAACCCCCCGTTCAGCCCGACCGCTGCGCCTTATCCGGTAACTAT
CGTCTTGAGTCCAACCCGGTAAGACACGACTTATCGCCACTGGCAGCAGCCACTGGTAACAGGATTAGCA
GAGCGAGGTATGTAGGCGGTGCTACAGAGTTCTTGAAGTGGTGGCCTAACTACGGCTACACTAGAAGAAC
AGTATTTGGTATCTGCGCTCTGCTGAAGCCAGTTACCTTCGGAAAAAGAGTTGGTAGCTCTTGATCCGGC
AAACAAACCACCGCTGGTAGCGGTGGTTTTTTTGTTTGCAAGCAGCAGATTACGCGCAGAAAAAAAGGAT
CTCAAGAAGATCCTTTGATCTTTTCTACGGGGTCTGACGCTCAGTGGAACGAAAACTCACGTTAAGGGAT
TTTGGTCATGAGATTATCAAAAAGGATCTTCACCTAGATCCTTTTAAATTAAAAATGAAGTTTTAAATCA
ATCTAAAGTATATATGAGTAAACTTGGTCTGACAGTTACCAATGCTTAATCAGTGAGGCACCTATCTCAG
CGATCTGTCTATTTCGTTCATCCATAGTTGCCTGACTCCCCGTCGTGTAGATAACTACGATACGGGAGGG
CTTACCATCTGGCCCCAGTGCTGCAATGATACCGCGAGACCCACGCTCACCGGCTCCAGATTTATCAGCA
ATAAACCAGCCAGCCGGAAGGGCCGAGCGCAGAAGTGGTCCTGCAACTTTATCCGCCTCCATCCAGTCTA
TTAATTGTTGCCGGGAAGCTAGAGTAAGTAGTTCGCCAGTTAATAGTTTGCGCAACGTTGTTGCCATTGC
TACAGGCATCGTGGTGTCACGCTCGTCGTTTGGTATGGCTTCATTCAGCTCCGGTTCCCAACGATCAAGG
CGAGTTACATGATCCCCCATGTTGTGCAAAAAAGCGGTTAGCTCCTTCGGTCCTCCGATCGTTGTCAGAA
GTAAGTTGGCCGCAGTGTTATCACTCATGGTTATGGCAGCACTGCATAATTCTCTTACTGTCATGCCATC
CGTAAGATGCTTTTCTGTGACTGGTGAGTACTCAACCAAGTCATTCTGAGAATAGTGTATGCGGCGACCG
AGTTGCTCTTGCCCGGCGTCAATACGGGATAATACCGCGCCACATAGCAGAACTTTAAAAGTGCTCATCA
TTGGAAAACGTTCTTCGGGGCGAAAACTCTCAAGGATCTTACCGCTGTTGAGATCCAGTTCGATGTAACC
CACTCGTGCACCCAACTGATCTTCAGCATCTTTTACTTTCACCAGCGTTTCTGGGTGAGCAAAAACAGGA
AGGCAAAATGCCGCAAAAAAGGGAATAAGGGCGACACGGAAATGTTGAATACTCATACTCTTCCTTTTTC
AATATTATTGAAGCATTTATCAGGGTTATTGTCTCATGAGCGGATACATATTTGAATGTATTTAGAAAAA
TAAACAAATAGGGGTTCCGCGCACATTTCCCCGAAAAGTGCCACCTGACGTCTAAGAAACCATTATTATC
ATGACATTAACCTATAAAAATAGGCGTATCACGAGGCCCTTTCGTCTCGCGCGTTTCGGTGATGACGGTG
AAAACCTCTGACACATGCAGCTCCCGGAGACGGTCACAGCTTGTCTGTAAGCGGATGCCGGGAGCAGACA
AGCCCGTCAGGGCGCGTCAGCGGGTGTTGGCGGGTGTCGGGGCTGGCTTAACTA
Features (pLannotate 1.2.2; 16 found; start..end, strand, type, name):
     94..249     -  CDS            lacZα (fragment): LacZα fragment of β-galactosidase; lacZ fragment
    255..275     -  misc_feature   MCS (fragment): pUC18/19 multiple cloning site
    274..577     +  enhancer       CMV enhancer: human cytomegalovirus immediate early enhancer
    578..781     +  promoter       CMV promoter: human cytomegalovirus (CMV) immediate early promoter
    919..1015    +  intron         SV40 intron: modified SV40 intron with splice donor and acceptor sites
   1076..1792    +  CDS            mEmerald: mEmerald is a basic (constitutively fluorescent) green fluorescent protein published in 1998, derived from Aequorea victoria. It is reported to be a very rapidly-maturing monomer with moderate acid sensitivity.
   3250..3384    -  polyA_signal   SV40 poly(A) signal: SV40 polyadenylation signal
   3519..3535    -  protein_bind   lac operator: The lac repressor binds to the lac operator to inhibit transcription in E. coli. This inhibition can be relieved by adding lactose or isopropyl-β-D-thiogalactopyranoside (IPTG). lac repressor encoded by lacI
   3543..3573    -  promoter       lac promoter: promoter for the E. coli lac operon
   3588..3609    -  protein_bind   CAP binding site: CAP binding activates transcription in the presence of cAMP. E. coli catabolite activator protein
   3622..3714    -  CDS            lacI (fragment): lac repressor; lacI; The lac repressor binds to the lac operator to inhibit transcription in E. coli. This inhibition can be relieved by adding lactose or isopropyl-β-D-thiogalactopyranoside (IPTG).
   3897..4485    -  rep_origin     ori: high-copy-number ColE1/pMB1/pBR322/pUC origin of replication
   4656..5516    -  CDS            AmpR: β-lactamase; bla; confers resistance to ampicillin, carbenicillin, and related antibiotics
   5517..5621    -  promoter       AmpR promoter: bla
   5716..5751    +  CDS            rop (fragment): Rop protein, which maintains plasmids at low copy number; rop
   5853..88      +  misc_feature   bom (fragment) (across the origin): basis of mobility region from pBR322
