[The description below was written by a language model from this plasmid's Addgene catalogue record and pLannotate feature annotations shown in this document.]
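Description:
pCMV_mEm_4GS_LF82_256 is a mammalian expression plasmid built on a pUC-type pCMV backbone and designed to produce a bacterial protein as a green fluorescent fusion in cultured mammalian cells. It is propagated in E. coli through a high-copy ColE1/pUC-family origin and selected with ampicillin via the β-lactamase gene and its native promoter. Fragments of lacZα, the pUC multiple cloning site, lac promoter/operator, lacI, rop and bom are annotated around the backbone. These appear to be remnants of the parental cloning vector rather than functional parts of the expression design. No mammalian selection marker is annotated, which fits transient transfection use.

The expression cassette runs from the human cytomegalovirus immediate-early enhancer and promoter through a modified SV40 intron with splice donor and acceptor sites, which generally improves transcript processing, into the mEmerald coding sequence. mEmerald is a rapidly maturing, monomeric Aequorea-derived green fluorescent protein. It sits at the N terminus of the fusion and is followed by the 1,362 bp LF82_256 coding sequence from E. coli LF82, inserted by ligation-independent cloning. The "4GS" in the name suggests a glycine-serine linker between the two, although the record does not describe it. The insert itself is not annotated in the feature table, but it fits the unannotated gap between mEmerald and the SV40 polyadenylation signal that ends the cassette.

The associated publication describes a multi-phenotypic imaging screen that expressed candidate bacterial effectors exogenously in HeLa cells. This construct therefore serves to visualise the subcellular localisation of LF82_256 and to score any host-cell phenotypes it causes.
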