Addgene plasmid #100426: pCMV_mEm_4GS_LF82_256
Purpose: Mammalian expression of E. coli LF82_256 CDS fused to mEmerald
Depositing lab: Alan Huett. Depositing organization: University of Nottingham. Publication: A multi-phenotypic imaging screen to identify bacterial effectors by exogenous expression in a HeLa cell line. Collins A, Huett A. Sci Data. 2018 May 15;5:180081. doi: 10.1038/sdata.2018.81. PubMed 29762554.
Backbone
  Vector backbone: pCMV
  Backbone size w/o insert (bp): 4502
  Vector type: Mammalian Expression
Growth in bacteria
  Bacterial resistance: Ampicillin, 100 μg/mL
  Growth temperature: 37°C
  Growth strain: XL1 Blue
  Copy number: High Copy
Gene/Insert
  Gene/Insert name: LF82_256
  Insert size (bp): 1362
  Promoter: CMV
  Tag / fusion protein: mEmerald (N terminal on backbone)
  Cloning method: Ligation Independent Cloning
  Sequencing primers: 5′ ACTTCTGCTCTAAAAGCTGCGG; 3′ CACTGCATTCTAGTTGTGGTTTGTC
Terms and licenses: Academic/Nonprofit Terms; Industry Terms: Not Available to Industry
How to cite: pCMV_mEm_4GS_LF82_256 was a gift from Alan Huett (Addgene plasmid # 100426 ; http://n2t.net/addgene:100426 ; RRID:Addgene_100426)
