>Addgene plasmid #100426 | pCMV_mEm_4GS_LF82_256 | depositor partial sequence | sequence record 183743 | Sequence across LF82 gene insert region
CTCGGCATGGACGAGCTGTACAAGCGAATTGGTGGAGGGGGCGGTTCCGGTGGCGGAGGTTCCCGAATTC
GTCGACGGAGATCTGATATGGGATGTATAAATATCCAGGACAACAGGTATAAAAAAATGGGATTAATGGC
ATCATTCGAACGTGGAATGGAACGTTTTCTTGTTCCAGTTGCTATCAAGTTAAACTCACAAAAACATGTT
GCAGCGGTGAGAGATGGATTCGTTTTTACGTTTCCAATTATCATGGCAAGCTCATTAATTATATTAATTA
ACTTTGCCATATTATCGCCCGACGGTTTTATTGCCGGATTACTGCATCTGAACAGCATTTTCCCCAACCT
TGAAAAAGCACAAGCTATTTTTACTCCGGTAATGAATGGTTCTGTAAATATCATGTCAATTATGATTGCT
TTCCTGGTCGCCAGGAATGTGGCGATTAGCTATGAGCAAGATGATCTTTTATGCGGATTAACGGCAATAG
GAGCATTTTTTATTGTTTATACGCCATATCAGATGATAGATGGGCAAGCATTCCTGACGACCAAATATCT
CGGCGCGCAGGGGTTGTTTGTTGCTGTTATTGTTGCACTGATCACCAGTGAAATATTTTGTCGCTTAGCT
CGAAACCCAAAAATCACCATCACGATGCCGGCAGCTGTACCTCCTGCGGTAGCGCGTTCATTTAAAGTTT
TATTGCCCATATTTTTTGTCATGGTGTTCTTTTCCGCACTTAATTATTGCCTGACATTGATATCCCCGGC
AGGATTAAACGATCTCATTTACACATTAATCCAGACGCCGCTCAAACATATGGGAACGAATATCTTTGCG
GTAATTATCCTGGGAGCTGTGGGTAATTTCCTCTGGGTGCTGGGTATCCACGGACCTAATACCACGTCGG
CAATTCGAGAAACTGTTTTTTCTGAGGCTAATCTGGAGAATCTCTCCTGGGCCGCTCAACACGGCACTAC
TTGGGGCGCGCCATATCCGATTACCTGG
